Addgene plasmid #206403: pcDNA3-HA-hArfaptin2
Purpose: Mammalian expression of hArfaptin2
Depositing lab: Kazuhisa Nakayama & Hye-Won Shin. Depositing organization: Kyoto University, Graduate School of Pharmaceutical Sciences. Publication: Roles of ARFRP1 (ADP-ribosylation factor-related protein 1) in post-Golgi membrane trafficking. Shin HW, Kobayashi H, Kitamura M, Waguri S, Suganuma T, Uchiyama Y, Nakayama K. J Cell Sci. 2005 Sep 1;118(Pt 17):4039-48. doi: 10.1242/jcs.02524. PubMed 16129887.
Backbone
  Vector backbone: pcDNA3
  Vector type: Mammalian Expression
Growth in bacteria
  Bacterial resistance: Ampicillin, 100 μg/mL
  Growth temperature: 37°C
  Growth strain: DH5alpha
  Copy number: High Copy
Gene/Insert
  Gene/Insert name: Arfaptin2
  Species: H. sapiens (human)
  Entrez Gene: ARFIP2 (a.k.a. POR1)
  Tag / fusion protein: HA (N terminal on insert)
  Cloning method: Restriction Enzyme; 5′ cloning site unknown (unknown if destroyed)
Terms and licenses: Academic/Nonprofit Terms; Industry Terms: Not Available to Industry
How to cite: pcDNA3-HA-hArfaptin2 was a gift from Kazuhisa Nakayama & Hye-Won Shin (Addgene plasmid # 206403 ; http://n2t.net/addgene:206403 ; RRID:Addgene_206403)
