[The description below was written by a language model from this plasmid's Addgene catalogue record and pLannotate feature annotations shown in this document.]
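Description:
pcDNA3-HA-hArfaptin2 is a mammalian expression plasmid of about 6.5 kb, built on the pcDNA3 backbone and carrying the human Arfaptin2 coding sequence (ARFIP2, also known as POR1). It is propagated in E. coli as a high-copy plasmid through a ColE1/pUC-type origin and selected with ampicillin via the β-lactamase gene and its own promoter. An f1 origin is also present, which in principle permits single-stranded DNA production. The short lac promoter/operator, lacI, bom, ble and HIV-1 LTR matches in the feature table are fragments. They are best read as backbone remnants or annotation hits rather than functional modules.

The insert lies downstream of the human cytomegalovirus immediate-early enhancer and promoter and is followed by the bovine growth hormone polyadenylation signal, giving strong constitutive transcription in transfected mammalian cells. T7 and SP6 promoters flank the cloning region and can serve for in vitro transcription or as sequencing primer sites. The catalogue entry states that an HA epitope is fused to the N terminus of Arfaptin2. The automated annotation does not call this tag separately, although there is unannotated space between the T7 promoter and the start of the ARFIP2 match where it would lie. The restriction sites used for cloning are not recorded. A separate cassette, with the SV40 early promoter driving the neomycin phosphotransferase gene and ending in an SV40 poly(A) signal, allows G418 selection of stable transfectants.

The plasmid is intended for expressing HA-tagged human Arfaptin2 in mammalian cells, so that the protein can be detected or immunoprecipitated with anti-HA antibodies. The associated publication concerns ARFRP1 and post-Golgi membrane trafficking.
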