Features (pLannotate 1.2.2; 21 found; start..end, strand, type, name):
     28..80      -  misc_feature   bom (fragment): basis of mobility region from pBR322
    235..614     +  enhancer       CMV enhancer: human cytomegalovirus immediate early enhancer
    615..818     +  promoter       CMV promoter: human cytomegalovirus (CMV) immediate early promoter
    814..847     +  LTR            5' LTR (truncated) (fragment): truncated 5' long terminal repeat (LTR) from HIV-1
    863..881     +  promoter       T7 promoter: promoter for bacteriophage T7 RNA polymerase
    937..1959    +  CDS            ARFIP2: ARFP2_HUMAN - Also known as POR1. Experimental evidence at protein level: Swiss-Prot protein existence level 1. Plays a role in constitutive metalloproteinase (MMP) secretion from the trans Golgi network. May have important functions during vesicle biogenesis at certain cargo subdomains, which could be predominantly utilized by secreted MMPs, such as MMP7 and MMP2 (PubMed:26507660). Participates also in autophagy by regulating the starvation-depdendent trafficking of ATG9A vesicles which deliver the PI4-kinase to the autophagosome initiation site (PubMed:31204568). In addition, plays a role in
   2023..2041    -  promoter       SP6 promoter: promoter for bacteriophage SP6 RNA polymerase
   2067..2291    +  polyA_signal   bGH poly(A) signal: bovine growth hormone polyadenylation signal
   2295..2316    +  promoter       SV40 promoter (fragment): SV40 enhancer and early promoter
   2337..2765    +  rep_origin     f1 ori (sequence partly withheld): f1 bacteriophage origin of replication; arrow indicates direction of (+) strand synthesis
   2779..3108    +  promoter       SV40 promoter: SV40 enhancer and early promoter
   3175..3966    +  CDS            neo: KKA2_KLEPN - Also known as kan, nptII. Experimental evidence at protein level: Swiss-Prot protein existence level 1. Resistance to kanamycin, neomycin, paromomycin, ribostamycin, butirosin and gentamicin B. From Klebsiella pneumoniae.
   3990..4148    +  CDS            ble (fragment): BLE_KLEPN - Experimental evidence at protein level: Swiss-Prot protein existence level 1. Binding protein with a strong affinity to the bleomycin family of antibiotics. Binds to CL990; an antimitotic-antibiotic compound. From Klebsiella pneumoniae.
   4143..4264    +  polyA_signal   SV40 poly(A) signal: SV40 polyadenylation signal
   4337..4353    -  protein_bind   lac operator: The lac repressor binds to the lac operator to inhibit transcription in E. coli. This inhibition can be relieved by adding lactose or isopropyl-β-D-thiogalactopyranoside (IPTG). lac repressor encoded by lacI
   4361..4391    -  promoter       lac promoter: promoter for the E. coli lac operon
   4406..4427    -  protein_bind   CAP binding site: CAP binding activates transcription in the presence of cAMP. E. coli catabolite activator protein
   4440..4532    -  CDS            lacI (fragment): lac repressor; lacI; The lac repressor binds to the lac operator to inhibit transcription in E. coli. This inhibition can be relieved by adding lactose or isopropyl-β-D-thiogalactopyranoside (IPTG).
   4715..5303    -  rep_origin     ori: high-copy-number ColE1/pMB1/pBR322/pUC origin of replication
   5474..6334    -  CDS            AmpR: β-lactamase; bla; confers resistance to ampicillin, carbenicillin, and related antibiotics
   6335..6439    -  promoter       AmpR promoter: bla
>Addgene plasmid #206403 | pcDNA3-HA-hArfaptin2 | addgene full sequence | sequence record 410651 | Addgene NGS Result
GACGGATCGGGAGATCTCCCGATCCCCTATGGTGCACTCTCAGTACAATCTGCTCTGATGCCGCATAGTT
AAGCCAGTATCTGCTCCCTGCTTGTGTGTTGGAGGTCGCTGAGTAGTGCGCGAGCAAAATTTAAGCTACA
ACAAGGCAAGGCTTGACCGACAATTGCATGAAGAATCTGCTTAGGGTTAGGCGTTTTGCGCTGCTTCGCG
ATGTACGGGCCAGATATACGCGTTGACATTGATTATTGACTAGTTATTAATAGTAATCAATTACGGGGTC
ATTAGTTCATAGCCCATATATGGAGTTCCGCGTTACATAACTTACGGTAAATGGCCCGCCTGGCTGACCG
CCCAACGACCCCCGCCCATTGACGTCAATAATGACGTATGTTCCCATAGTAACGCCAATAGGGACTTTCC
ATTGACGTCAATGGGTGGAGTATTTACGGTAAACTGCCCACTTGGCAGTACATCAAGTGTATCATATGCC
AAGTACGCCCCCTATTGACGTCAATGACGGTAAATGGCCCGCCTGGCATTATGCCCAGTACATGACCTTA
TGGGACTTTCCTACTTGGCAGTACATCTACGTATTAGTCATCGCTATTACCATGGTGATGCGGTTTTGGC
AGTACATCAATGGGCGTGGATAGCGGTTTGACTCACGGGGATTTCCAAGTCTCCACCCCATTGACGTCAA
TGGGAGTTTGTTTTGGCACCAAAATCAACGGGACTTTCCAAAATGTCGTAACAACTCCGCCCCATTGACG
CAAATGGGCGGTAGGCGTGTACGGTGGGAGGTCTATATAAGCAGAGCTCTCTGGCTAACTAGAGAACCCA
CTGCTTACTGGCTTATCGAAATTAATACGACTCACTATAGGGAGACCCAAGCTTACCATGTACCCGTACG
ACGTGCCCGACTACGCGGGATCTACCATGACGGACGGGATCCTAGGGAAGGCAGCCACAATGGAGATCCC
TATCCACGGGAACGGCGAAGCCAGGCAGCTTCCTGAAGATGATGGGCTGGAGCAGGACCTCCAGCAGGTG
ATGGTGTCAGGACCCAACCTCAATGAAACCAGCATTGTGTCTGGTGGCTATGGGGGCTCTGGTGATGGAC
TCATCCCCACAGGGTCTGGCCGCCATCCATCTCACAGCACCACTCCTTCTGGCCCTGGAGATGAGGTGGC
TCGGGGCATTGCTGGAGAAAAGTTTGACATCGTCAAGAAATGGGGCATCAACACCTATAAGTGCACAAAG
CAACTGTTATCAGAACGATTTGGTCGAGGCTCACGGACTGTGGACCTGGAGCTAGAGCTGCAGATTGAGT
TGCTGCGTGAGACGAAGCGCAAGTATGAGAGTGTCCTGCAGCTGGGCCGGGCACTGACAGCCCACCTCTA
CAGCCTGCTGCAGACCCAGCATGCACTGGGTGATGCCTTTGCTGACCTCAGCCAGAAGTCCCCAGAGCTT
CAGGAGGAATTTGGCTACAATGCAGAGACACAGAAACTACTATGCAAGAATGGGGAAACGCTGCTAGGAG
CCGTGAACTTCTTTGTCTCTAGCATCAACACATTGGTCACCAAGACCATGGAAGACACGCTCATGACTGT
GAAACAGTATGAGGCTGCCAGGCTGGAATATGATGCCTACCGAACAGACTTAGAGGAGCTGAGTCTAGGC
CCCCGGGATGCAGGGACACGTGGTCGACTTGAGAGTGCCCAGGCCACTTTCCAGGCCCATCGGGACAAGT
ATGAGAAGCTGCGGGGAGATGTGGCCATCAAGCTCAAGTTCCTGGAAGAAAACAAGATCAAGGTGATGCA
CAAGCAGCTGCTGCTCTTCCACAATGCTGTGTCCGCCTACTTTGCTGGGAACCAGAAACAGCTGGAGCAG
ACCCTGCAGCAGTTCAACATCAAGCTGCGGCCTCCAGGAGCTGAGAAACCCTCCTGGCTAGAGGAGCAGT
GAGAATTCTGCAGATATCCATCACACTGGCGGCCGCTCGAGCATGCATCTAGAGGGCCCTATTCTATAGT
GTCACCTAAATGCTAGAGCTCGCTGATCAGCCTCGACTGTGCCTTCTAGTTGCCAGCCATCTGTTGTTTG
CCCCTCCCCCGTGCCTTCCTTGACCCTGGAAGGTGCCACTCCCACTGTCCTTTCCTAATAAAATGAGGAA
ATTGCATCGCATTGTCTGAGTAGGTGTCATTCTATTCTGGGGGGTGGGGTGGGGCAGGACAGCAAGGGGG
AGGATTGGGAAGACAATAGCAGGCATGCTGGGGATGCGGTGGGCTCTATGGCTTCTGAGGCGGAAAGAAC
CAGCTGGGGCTCTAGGGGGTATCCCC
[124 nt withheld, positions 2337-2460]
C
[91 nt withheld, positions 2462-2552]
A
[49 nt withheld, positions 2554-2602]
CCTTTGACGTTGGAGTCCACGTTCTTT
[37 nt withheld, positions 2630-2666]
ACCCTATCTCGGTCTATTCTTTTGATTTATAAGGGATTTTGCCGATTTCGGCCTATTGGTTAAAAAATGA
GCTGATTTAACAAAAATTTAACGCGAATTAATTCTGTGGAATGTGTGTCAGTTAGGGTGTGGAAAGTCCC
CAGGCTCCCCAGCAGGCAGAAGTATGCAAAGCATGCATCTCAATTAGTCAGCAACCAGGTGTGGAAAGTC
CCCAGGCTCCCCAGCAGGCAGAAGTATGCAAAGCATGCATCTCAATTAGTCAGCAACCATAGTCCCGCCC
CTAACTCCGCCCATCCCGCCCCTAACTCCGCCCAGTTCCGCCCATTCTCCGCCCCATGGCTGACTAATTT
TTTTTATTTATGCAGAGGCCGAGGCCGCCTCTGCCTCTGAGCTATTCCAGAAGTAGTGAGGAGGCTTTTT
TGGAGGCCTAGGCTTTTGCAAAAAGCTCCCGGGAGCTTGTATATCCATTTTCGGATCTGATCAAGAGACA
GGATGAGGATCGTTTCGCATGATTGAACAAGATGGATTGCACGCAGGTTCTCCGGCCGCTTGGGTGGAGA
GGCTATTCGGCTATGACTGGGCACAACAGACAATCGGCTGCTCTGATGCCGCCGTGTTCCGGCTGTCAGC
GCAGGGGCGCCCGGTTCTTTTTGTCAAGACCGACCTGTCCGGTGCCCTGAATGAACTGCAGGACGAGGCA
GCGCGGCTATCGTGGCTGGCCACGACGGGCGTTCCTTGCGCAGCTGTGCTCGACGTTGTCACTGAAGCGG
GAAGGGACTGGCTGCTATTGGGCGAAGTGCCGGGGCAGGATCTCCTGTCATCTCACCTTGCTCCTGCCGA
GAAAGTATCCATCATGGCTGATGCAATGCGGCGGCTGCATACGCTTGATCCGGCTACCTGCCCATTCGAC
CACCAAGCGAAACATCGCATCGAGCGAGCACGTACTCGGATGGAAGCCGGTCTTGTCGATCAGGATGATC
TGGACGAAGAGCATCAGGGGCTCGCGCCAGCCGAACTGTTCGCCAGGCTCAAGGCGCGCATGCCCGACGG
CGAGGATCTCGTCGTGACCCATGGCGATGCCTGCTTGCCGAATATCATGGTGGAAAATGGCCGCTTTTCT
GGATTCATCGACTGTGGCCGGCTGGGTGTGGCGGACCGCTATCAGGACATAGCGTTGGCTACCCGTGATA
TTGCTGAAGAGCTTGGCGGCGAATGGGCTGACCGCTTCCTCGTGCTTTACGGTATCGCCGCTCCCGATTC
GCAGCGCATCGCCTTCTATCGCCTTCTTGACGAGTTCTTCTGAGCGGGACTCTGGGGTTCGAAATGACCG
ACCAAGCGACGCCCAACCTGCCATCACGAGATTTCGATTCCACCGCCGCCTTCTATGAAAGGTTGGGCTT
CGGAATCGTTTTCCGGGACGCCGGCTGGATGATCCTCCAGCGCGGGGATCTCATGCTGGAGTTCTTCGCC
CACCCCAACTTGTTTATTGCAGCTTATAATGGTTACAAATAAAGCAATAGCATCACAAATTTCACAAATA
AAGCATTTTTTTCACTGCATTCTAGTTGTGGTTTGTCCAAACTCATCAATGTATCTTATCATGTCTGTAT
ACCGTCGACCTCTAGCTAGAGCTTGGCGTAATCATGGTCATAGCTGTTTCCTGTGTGAAATTGTTATCCG
CTCACAATTCCACACAACATACGAGCCGGAAGCATAAAGTGTAAAGCCTGGGGTGCCTAATGAGTGAGCT
AACTCACATTAATTGCGTTGCGCTCACTGCCCGCTTTCCAGTCGGGAAACCTGTCGTGCCAGCTGCATTA
ATGAATCGGCCAACGCGCGGGGAGAGGCGGTTTGCGTATTGGGCGCTCTTCCGCTTCCTCGCTCACTGAC
TCGCTGCGCTCGGTCGTTCGGCTGCGGCGAGCGGTATCAGCTCACTCAAAGGCGGTAATACGGTTATCCA
CAGAATCAGGGGATAACGCAGGAAAGAACATGTGAGCAAAAGGCCAGCAAAAGGCCAGGAACCGTAAAAA
GGCCGCGTTGCTGGCGTTTTTCCATAGGCTCCGCCCCCCTGACGAGCATCACAAAAATCGACGCTCAAGT
CAGAGGTGGCGAAACCCGACAGGACTATAAAGATACCAGGCGTTTCCCCCTGGAAGCTCCCTCGTGCGCT
CTCCTGTTCCGACCCTGCCGCTTACCGGATACCTGTCCGCCTTTCTCCCTTCGGGAAGCGTGGCGCTTTC
TCATAGCTCACGCTGTAGGTATCTCAGTTCGGTGTAGGTCGTTCGCTCCAAGCTGGGCTGTGTGCACGAA
CCCCCCGTTCAGCCCGACCGCTGCGCCTTATCCGGTAACTATCGTCTTGAGTCCAACCCGGTAAGACACG
ACTTATCGCCACTGGCAGCAGCCACTGGTAACAGGATTAGCAGAGCGAGGTATGTAGGCGGTGCTACAGA
GTTCTTGAAGTGGTGGCCTAACTACGGCTACACTAGAAGAACAGTATTTGGTATCTGCGCTCTGCTGAAG
CCAGTTACCTTCGGAAAAAGAGTTGGTAGCTCTTGATCCGGCAAACAAACCACCGCTGGTAGCGGTGGTT
TTTTTGTTTGCAAGCAGCAGATTACGCGCAGAAAAAAAGGATCTCAAGAAGATCCTTTGATCTTTTCTAC
GGGGTCTGACGCTCAGTGGAACGAAAACTCACGTTAAGGGATTTTGGTCATGAGATTATCAAAAAGGATC
TTCACCTAGATCCTTTTAAATTAAAAATGAAGTTTTAAATCAATCTAAAGTATATATGAGTAAACTTGGT
CTGACAGTTACCAATGCTTAATCAGTGAGGCACCTATCTCAGCGATCTGTCTATTTCGTTCATCCATAGT
TGCCTGACTCCCCGTCGTGTAGATAACTACGATACGGGAGGGCTTACCATCTGGCCCCAGTGCTGCAATG
ATACCGCGAGACCCACGCTCACCGGCTCCAGATTTATCAGCAATAAACCAGCCAGCCGGAAGGGCCGAGC
GCAGAAGTGGTCCTGCAACTTTATCCGCCTCCATCCAGTCTATTAATTGTTGCCGGGAAGCTAGAGTAAG
TAGTTCGCCAGTTAATAGTTTGCGCAACGTTGTTGCCATTGCTACAGGCATCGTGGTGTCACGCTCGTCG
TTTGGTATGGCTTCATTCAGCTCCGGTTCCCAACGATCAAGGCGAGTTACATGATCCCCCATGTTGTGCA
AAAAAGCGGTTAGCTCCTTCGGTCCTCCGATCGTTGTCAGAAGTAAGTTGGCCGCAGTGTTATCACTCAT
GGTTATGGCAGCACTGCATAATTCTCTTACTGTCATGCCATCCGTAAGATGCTTTTCTGTGACTGGTGAG
TACTCAACCAAGTCATTCTGAGAATAGTGTATGCGGCGACCGAGTTGCTCTTGCCCGGCGTCAATACGGG
ATAATACCGCGCCACATAGCAGAACTTTAAAAGTGCTCATCATTGGAAAACGTTCTTCGGGGCGAAAACT
CTCAAGGATCTTACCGCTGTTGAGATCCAGTTCGATGTAACCCACTCGTGCACCCAACTGATCTTCAGCA
TCTTTTACTTTCACCAGCGTTTCTGGGTGAGCAAAAACAGGAAGGCAAAATGCCGCAAAAAAGGGAATAA
GGGCGACACGGAAATGTTGAATACTCATACTCTTCCTTTTTCAATATTATTGAAGCATTTATCAGGGTTA
TTGTCTCATGAGCGGATACATATTTGAATGTATTTAGAAAAATAAACAAATAGGGGTTCCGCGCACATTT
CCCCGAAAAGTGCCACCTGACGTC
